>Addgene plasmid #90732 | KNTC1 A11.4 gRNA | addgene full sequence | sequence record 183577 | Addgene NGS Result
ACCGAGCGCAGCGAGTCAGTGAGCGAGGAAGCGGAAGAGCGCCCAATACGCAAACCGCCTCTCCCCGCGC
GTTGGCCGATTCATTAATGCAGCTGGCACGACAGGTTTCCCGACTGGAAAGCGGGCAGTGAGCGCAACGC
AATTAATGTGAGTTAGCTCACTCATTAGGCACCCCAGGCTTTACACTTTATGCTTCCGGCTCGTATGTTG
TGTGGAATTGTGAGCGGATAACAATTTCACACAGGAAACAGCTATGACCATGATTACGCCAAGCGCGCAA
TTAACCCTCACTAAAGGGAACAAAAGCTGGAGCTGCAAGCTTAATGTAGTCTTATGCAATACTCTTGTAG
TCTTGCAACATGGTAACGATGAGTTAGCAACATGCCTTACAAGGAGAGAAAAAGCACCGTGCATGCCGAT
TGGTGGAAGTAAGGTGGTACGATCGTGCCTTATTAGGAAGGCAACAGACGGGTCTGACATGGATTGGACG
AACCACTGAATTGCCGCATTGCAGAGATATTGTATTTAAGTGCCTAGCTCGATACATAAACGGGTCTCTC
TGGTTAGACCAGATCTGAGCCTGGGAGCTCTCTGGCTAACTAGGGAACCCACTGCTTAAGCCTCAATAAA
GCTTGCCTTGAGTGCTTCAAGTAGTGTGTGCCCGTCTGTTGTGTGACTCTGGTAACTAGAGATCCCTCAG
ACCCTTTTAGTCAGTGTGGAAAATCTCTAGCAGTGGCGCCCGAACAGGGACTTGAAAGCGAAAGGGAAAC
CAGAGGAGCTCTCTCGACGCAGGACTCGGCTTGCTGAAGCGCGCACGGCAAGAGGCGAGGGGCGGCGACT
GGTGAGTACGCCAAAAATTTTGACTAGCGGAGGCTAGAAGGAGAGAGATGGGTGCGAGAGCGTCAGTATT
AAGCGGGGGAGAATTAGATCGCGATGGGAAAAAATTCGGTTAAGGCCAGGGGGAAAGAAAAAATATAAAT
TAAAACATATAGTATGGGCAAGCAGGGAGCTAGAACGATTCGCAGTTAATCCTGGCCTGTTAGAAACATC
AGAAGGCTGTAGACAAATACTGGGACAGCTACAACCATCCCTTCAGACAGGATCAGAAGAACTTAGATCA
TTATATAATACAGTAGCAACCCTCTATTGTGTGCATCAAAGGATAGAGATAAAAGACACCAAGGAAGCTT
TAGACAAGATAGAGGAAGAGCAAAACAAAAGTAAGACCACCGCACAGCAAGCGGCCGCTGATCTTCAGAC
CTGGAGGAGGAGATATGAGGGACAATTGGAGAAGTGAATTATATAAATATAAAGTAGTAAAAATTGAACC
ATTAGGAGTAGCACCCACCAAGGCAAAGAGAAGAGTGGTGCAGAGAGAAAAAAGAGCAGTGGGAATAGGA
GCTTTGTTCCTTGGGTTCTTGGGAGCAGCAGGAAGCACTATGGGCGCAGCGTCAATGACGCTGACGGTAC
AGGCCAGACAATTATTGTCTGGTATAGTGCAGCAGCAGAACAATTTGCTGAGGGCTATTGAGGCGCAACA
GCATCTGTTGCAACTCACAGTCTGGGGCATCAAGCAGCTCCAGGCAAGAATCCTGGCTGTGGAAAGATAC
CTAAAGGATCAACAGCTCCTGGGGATTTGGGGTTGCTCTGGAAAACTCATTTGCACCACTGCTGTGCCTT
GGAATGCTAGTTGGAGTAATAAATCTCTGGAACAGATTTGGAATCACACGACCTGGATGGAGTGGGACAG
AGAAATTAACAATTACACAAGCTTAATACACTCCTTAATTGAAGAATCGCAAAACCAGCAAGAAAAGAAT
GAACAAGAATTATTGGAATTAGATAAATGGGCAAGTTTGTGGAATTGGTTTAACATAACAAATTGGCTGT
GGTATATAAAATTATTCATAATGATAGTAGGAGGCTTGGTAGGTTTAAGAATAGTTTTTGCTGTACTTTC
TATAGTGAATAGAGTTAGGCAGGGATATTCACCATTATCGTTTCAGACCCACCTCCCAACCCCGAGGGGA
CCCAGAGAGGGCCTATTTCCCATGATTCCTTCATATTTGCATATACGATACAAGGCTGTTAGAGAGATAA
TTAGAATTAATTTGACTGTAAACACAAAGATATTAGTACAAAATACGTGACGTAGAAAGTAATAATTTCT
TGGGTAGTTTGCAGTTTTAAAATTATGTTTTAAAATGGACTATCATATGCTTACCGTAACTTGAAAGTAT
TTCGATTTCTTGGCTTTATATATCTTGTGGAAAGGACGAAACACCGTATAATCAATTGGACGAGACGTTT
AAGAGCTATGCTGGAAACAGCATAGCAAGTTTAAATAAGGCTAGTCCGTTATCAACTTGAAAAAGTGGCA
CCGAGTCGGTGCTTTTTTTGAATTCTAGATCTTGAGACAAATGGCAGTATTCATCCACAATTTTAAAAGA
AAAGGGGGGATTGGGGGGTACAGTGCAGGGGAAAGAATAGTAGACATAATAGCAACAGACATACAAACTA
AAGAATTACAAAAACAAATTACAAAAATTCAAAATTTTCGGGTTTATTACAGGGACAGCAGAGATCCACT
TTGGCGCCGGCTCGAGTGGCTCCGGTGCCCGTCAGTGGGCAGAGCGCACATCGCCCACAGTCCCCGAGAA
GTTGGGGGGAGGGGTCGGCAATTGAACCGGTGCCTAGAGAAGGTGGCGCGGGGTAAACTGGGAAAGTGAT
GTCGTGTACTGGCTCCGCCTTTTTCCCGAGGGTGGGGGAGAACCGTATATAAGTGCAGTAGTCGCCGTGA
ACGTTCTTTTTCGCAACGGGTTTGCCGCCAGAACACAGGTGTCGTGACGCGGGATCCGCCACCATGACCG
AGTACAAGCCCACGGTGCGCCTCGCCACCCGCGACGACGTCCCCAGGGCCGTACGCACCCTCGCCGCCGC
GTTCGCCGACTACCCCGCCACGCGCCACACCGTCGATCCGGACCGCCACATCGAGCGGGTCACCGAGCTG
CAAGAACTCTTCCTCACGCGCGTCGGGCTCGACATCGGCAAGGTGTGGGTCGCGGACGACGGCGCCGCGG
TGGCGGTCTGGACCACGCCGGAGAGCGTCGAAGCGGGGGCGGTGTTCGCCGAGATCGGCCCGCGCATGGC
CGAGTTGAGCGGTTCCCGGCTGGCCGCGCAGCAACAGATGGAAGGCCTCCTGGCGCCGCACCGGCCCAAG
GAGCCCGCGTGGTTCCTGGCCACCGTCGGAGTCTCGCCCGACCACCAGGGCAAGGGTCTGGGCAGCGCCG
TCGTGCTCCCCGGAGTGGAGGCGGCCGAGCGCGCCGGGGTGCCCGCCTTCCTGGAGACCTCCGCGCCCCG
CAACCTCCCCTTCTACGAGCGGCTCGGCTTCACCGTCACCGCCGACGTCGAGGTGCCCGAAGGACCGCGC
ACCTGGTGCATGACCCGCAAGCCCGGTGCCTGAACGCGTTAAGTCGACAATCAACCTCTGGATTACAAAA
TTTGTGAAAGATTGACTGGTATTCTTAACTATGTTGCTCCTTTTACGCTATGTGGATACGCTGCTTTAAT
GCCTTTGTATCATGCTATTGCTTCCCGTATGGCTTTCATTTTCTCCTCCTTGTATAAATCCTGGTTGCTG
TCTCTTTATGAGGAGTTGTGGCCCGTTGTCAGGCAACGTGGCGTGGTGTGCACTGTGTTTGCTGACGCAA
CCCCCACTGGTTGGGGCATTGCCACCACCTGTCAGCTCCTTTCCGGGACTTTCGCTTTCCCCCTCCCTAT
TGCCACGGCGGAACTCATCGCCGCCTGCCTTGCCCGCTGCTGGACAGGGGCTCGGCTGTTGGGCACTGAC
AATTCCGTGGTGTTGTCGGGGAAATCATCGTCCTTTCCTTGGCTGCTCGCCTGTGTTGCCACCTGGATTC
TGCGCGGGACGTCCTTCTGCTACGTCCCTTCGGCCCTCAATCCAGCGGACCTTCCTTCCCGCGGCCTGCT
GCCGGCTCTGCGGCCTCTTCCGCGTCTTCGCCTTCGCCCTCAGACGAGTCGGATCTCCCTTTGGGCCGCC
TCCCCGCGTCGACTTTAAGACCAATGACTTACAAGGCAGCTGTAGATCTTAGCCACTTTTTAAAAGAAAA
GGGGGGACTGGAAGGGCTAATTCACTCCCAACGAAGACAAGATCTGCTTTTTGCTTGTACTGGGTCTCTC
TGGTTAGACCAGATCTGAGCCTGGGAGCTCTCTGGCTAACTAGGGAACCCACTGCTTAAGCCTCAATAAA
GCTTGCCTTGAGTGCTTCAAGTAGTGTGTGCCCGTCTGTTGTGTGACTCTGGTAACTAGAGATCCCTCAG
ACCCTTTTAGTCAGTGTGGAAAATCTCTAGCAGTACGTATAGTAGTTCATGTCATCTTATTATTCAGTAT
TTATAACTTGCAAAGAAATGAATATCAGAGAGTGAGAGGAACTTGTTTATTGCAGCTTATAATGGTTACA
AATAAAGCAATAGCATCACAAATTTCACAAATAAAGCATTTTTTTCACTGCATTCTAGTTGTGGTTTGTC
CAAACTCATCAATGTATCTTATCATGTCTGGCTCTAGCTATCCCGCCCCTAACTCCGCCCATCCCGCCCC
TAACTCCGCCCAGTTCCGCCCATTCTCCGCCCCATGGCTGACTAATTTTTTTTATTTATGCAGAGGCCGA
GGCCGCCTCGGCCTCTGAGCTATTCCAGAAGTAGTGAGGAGGCTTTTTTGGAGGCCTAGGGACGTACCCA
ATTCGCCCTATAGTGAGTCGTATTACGCGCGCTCACTGGCCGTCGTTTTACAACGTCGTGACTGGGAAAA
CCCTGGCGTTACCCAACTTAATCGCCTTGCAGCACATCCCCCTTTCGCCAGCTGGCGTAATAGCGAAGAG
GCCCGCACCGATCGCCCTTCCCAACAGTTGCGCAGCCTGAATGGCGAATGGG
[124 nt withheld, positions 4953-5076]
C
[91 nt withheld, positions 5078-5168]
A
[49 nt withheld, positions 5170-5218]
CCTTTGACGTTGGAGTCCACGTTCTTT
[37 nt withheld, positions 5246-5282]
ACCCTATCTCGGTCTATTCTTTTGATTTATAAGGGATTTTGCCGATTTCGGCCTATTGGTTAAAAAATGA
GCTGATTTAACAAAAATTTAACGCGAATTTTAACAAAATATTAACGCTTACAATTTAGGTGGCACTTTTC
GGGGAAATGTGCGCGGAACCCCTATTTGTTTATTTTTCTAAATACATTCAAATATGTATCCGCTCATGAG
ACAATAACCCTGATAAATGCTTCAATAATATTGAAAAAGGAAGAGTATGAGTATTCAACATTTCCGTGTC
GCCCTTATTCCCTTTTTTGCGGCATTTTGCCTTCCTGTTTTTGCTCACCCAGAAACGCTGGTGAAAGTAA
AAGATGCTGAAGATCAGTTGGGTGCACGAGTGGGTTACATCGAACTGGATCTCAACAGCGGTAAGATCCT
TGAGAGTTTTCGCCCCGAAGAACGTTTTCCAATGATGAGCACTTTTAAAGTTCTGCTATGTGGCGCGGTA
TTATCCCGTATTGACGCCGGGCAAGAGCAACTCGGTCGCCGCATACACTATTCTCAGAATGACTTGGTTG
AGTACTCACCAGTCACAGAAAAGCATCTTACGGATGGCATGACAGTAAGAGAATTATGCAGTGCTGCCAT
AACCATGAGTGATAACACTGCGGCCAACTTACTTCTGACAACGATCGGAGGACCGAAGGAGCTAACCGCT
TTTTTGCACAACATGGGGGATCATGTAACTCGCCTTGATCGTTGGGAACCGGAGCTGAATGAAGCCATAC
CAAACGACGAGCGTGACACCACGATGCCTGTAGCAATGGCAACAACGTTGCGCAAACTATTAACTGGCGA
ACTACTTACTCTAGCTTCCCGGCAACAATTAATAGACTGGATGGAGGCGGATAAAGTTGCAGGACCACTT
CTGCGCTCGGCCCTTCCGGCTGGCTGGTTTATTGCTGATAAATCTGGAGCCGGTGAGCGTGGGTCTCGCG
GTATCATTGCAGCACTGGGGCCAGATGGTAAGCCCTCCCGTATCGTAGTTATCTACACGACGGGGAGTCA
GGCAACTATGGATGAACGAAATAGACAGATCGCTGAGATAGGTGCCTCACTGATTAAGCATTGGTAACTG
TCAGACCAAGTTTACTCATATATACTTTAGATTGATTTAAAACTTCATTTTTAATTTAAAAGGATCTAGG
TGAAGATCCTTTTTGATAATCTCATGACCAAAATCCCTTAACGTGAGTTTTCGTTCCACTGAGCGTCAGA
CCCCGTAGAAAAGATCAAAGGATCTTCTTGAGATCCTTTTTTTCTGCGCGTAATCTGCTGCTTGCAAACA
AAAAAACCACCGCTACCAGCGGTGGTTTGTTTGCCGGATCAAGAGCTACCAACTCTTTTTCCGAAGGTAA
CTGGCTTCAGCAGAGCGCAGATACCAAATACTGTTCTTCTAGTGTAGCCGTAGTTAGGCCACCACTTCAA
GAACTCTGTAGCACCGCCTACATACCTCGCTCTGCTAATCCTGTTACCAGTGGCTGCTGCCAGTGGCGAT
AAGTCGTGTCTTACCGGGTTGGACTCAAGACGATAGTTACCGGATAAGGCGCAGCGGTCGGGCTGAACGG
GGGGTTCGTGCACACAGCCCAGCTTGGAGCGAACGACCTACACCGAACTGAGATACCTACAGCGTGAGCT
ATGAGAAAGCGCCACGCTTCCCGAAGGGAGAAAGGCGGACAGGTATCCGGTAAGCGGCAGGGTCGGAACA
GGAGAGCGCACGAGGGAGCTTCCAGGGGGAAACGCCTGGTATCTTTATAGTCCTGTCGGGTTTCGCCACC
TCTGACTTGAGCGTCGATTTTTGTGATGCTCGTCAGGGGGGCGGAGCCTATGGAAAAACGCCAGCAACGC
GGCCTTTTTACGGTTCCTGGCCTTTTGCTGGCCTTTTGCTCACATGTTCTTTCCTGCGTTATCCCCTGAT
TCTGTGGATAACCGTATTACCGCCTTTGAGTGAGCTGATACCGCTCGCCGCAGCCGAACG
Features (pLannotate 1.2.2; 28 found; start..end, strand, type, name):
      1..37      +  rep_origin     RSF ori (fragment): Plasmids containing the RSF 1030 origin of replication can be propagated in E. coli cells that contain additional plasmids with compatible origins.
     39..131     +  CDS            lacI (fragment): lac repressor; lacI; The lac repressor binds to the lac operator to inhibit transcription in E. coli. This inhibition can be relieved by adding lactose or isopropyl-β-D-thiogalactopyranoside (IPTG).
    144..165     +  protein_bind   CAP binding site: CAP binding activates transcription in the presence of cAMP. E. coli catabolite activator protein
    180..210     +  promoter       lac promoter: promoter for the E. coli lac operon
    218..234     +  protein_bind   lac operator: The lac repressor binds to the lac operator to inhibit transcription in E. coli. This inhibition can be relieved by adding lactose or isopropyl-β-D-thiogalactopyranoside (IPTG). lac repressor encoded by lacI
    279..297     +  promoter       T3 promoter: promoter for bacteriophage T3 RNA polymerase
    325..551     +  promoter       RSV promoter: Rous sarcoma virus enhancer/promoter
    552..732     +  LTR            5' LTR (truncated): truncated 5' long terminal repeat (LTR) from HIV-1
    779..904     +  misc_feature   HIV-1 Ψ: packaging signal of human immunodeficiency virus type 1
    888..1251    +  CDS            HIV-1 gag (fragment): gag protein from human immunodeficiency virus 1; gag
   1397..1630    +  misc_feature   RRE: The Rev response element (RRE) of HIV-1 allows for Rev-dependent mRNA export from the nucleus to the cytoplasm.
   2007..2033    +  CDS            Rev (fragment): human immunodeficiency virus 1 (HIV-1) Rev protein; rev; enhances nuclear export of unspliced and incompletely spliced viral mRNAs
   2037..2277    +  promoter       U6 promoter: RNA polymerase III promoter for human U6 snRNA
   2325..2392    +  misc_RNA       tracrRNA (fragment): trans-activating CRISPR RNA for the Streptococcus pyogenes CRISPR/Cas9 system
   2441..2558    +  misc_feature   cPPT/CTS: central polypurine tract and central termination sequence of HIV-1
   2627..2838    +  promoter       EF-1α core promoter: core promoter for human elongation factor EF-1α
   2864..3463    +  CDS            PuroR (fragment): puromycin N-acetyltransferase; pac from Streptomyces; confers resistance to puromycin
   3479..4067    +  misc_feature   WPRE: woodchuck hepatitis virus posttranscriptional regulatory element
   4118..4137    +  misc_feature   cPPT/CTS (fragment): central polypurine tract and central termination sequence of HIV-1
   4139..4372    +  LTR            3' LTR (ΔU3): self-inactivating 3' long terminal repeat (LTR) from HIV-1
   4450..4571    +  polyA_signal   SV40 poly(A) signal: SV40 polyadenylation signal
   4611..4746    +  rep_origin     SV40 ori: SV40 origin of replication
   4767..4785    -  promoter       T7 promoter: promoter for bacteriophage T7 RNA polymerase
   4793..4948    +  CDS            lacZα (fragment): LacZα fragment of β-galactosidase; lacZ fragment
   4953..5381    +  rep_origin     f1 ori (sequence partly withheld): f1 bacteriophage origin of replication; arrow indicates direction of (+) strand synthesis
   5434..5538    +  promoter       AmpR promoter: bla
   5539..6399    +  CDS            AmpR: β-lactamase; bla; confers resistance to ampicillin, carbenicillin, and related antibiotics
   6570..7158    +  rep_origin     ori: high-copy-number ColE1/pMB1/pBR322/pUC origin of replication
