[The description below was written by a language model from this plasmid's Addgene catalogue record and pLannotate feature annotations shown in this document.]
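Description:
KNTC1 A11.4 gRNA is a third-generation lentiviral CRISPR plasmid built on the pLenti-sgRNA backbone and carrying a single guide RNA directed against human KNTC1. It is maintained in E. coli through a high-copy ColE1/pUC-type origin with ampicillin selection (AmpR under its own promoter). An f1 origin, an SV40 origin and remnants of lac and lacZα cloning-vector sequence are also annotated in the backbone. The catalogue lists the backbone without insert at 9,151 bp, whereas the sequenced record is 7,302 nt. The difference probably reflects loss of a stuffer fragment when the guide was cloned in, though the record does not say this.

The viral portion has the usual self-inactivating design. An RSV promoter replaces the U3 region of a truncated HIV-1 5' LTR so that genomic RNA is made without Tat. It is followed by the Ψ packaging signal with a partial gag sequence, the Rev response element for Rev-dependent nuclear export, a cPPT/CTS element, and a ΔU3 3' LTR with an SV40 polyadenylation signal downstream.

Two expression units lie between the LTRs. A human U6 RNA polymerase III promoter drives the KNTC1 spacer, which was inserted between BsmBI sites that were destroyed in cloning and is fused to the Streptococcus pyogenes guide scaffold (annotated as a tracrRNA fragment). An EF-1α core promoter drives puromycin N-acetyltransferase, with a WPRE to enhance expression, so transduced mammalian cells can be selected with puromycin. No Cas9 is annotated, so the nuclease must be supplied separately in the target cells. The plasmid belongs to a guide series used to generate human knockout cell lines for a large-scale analysis of cell-cycle gene knockouts.
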