Addgene plasmid #90732: KNTC1 A11.4 gRNA
Purpose: 3rd generation lentiviral gRNA plasmid targeting human KNTC1
Depositing lab: Iain Cheeseman. Depositing organization: Whitehead Institute for Biomedical Research. Publication: Large-Scale Analysis of CRISPR/Cas9 Cell-Cycle Knockouts Reveals the Diversity of p53-Dependent Responses to Cell-Cycle Defects. McKinley KL, Cheeseman IM. Dev Cell. 2017 Feb 27;40(4):405-420.e2. doi: 10.1016/j.devcel.2017.01.012. Epub 2017 Feb 16. PubMed 28216383.
Backbone
  Vector backbone: pLenti-sgRNA
  Backbone manufacturer: Eric Lander & David Sabatini labs (Addgene plasmid #71409)
  Backbone size w/o insert (bp): 9151
  Vector type: Lentiviral, CRISPR
  Selectable markers: Puromycin
Growth in bacteria
  Bacterial resistance: Ampicillin, 100 μg/mL
  Growth temperature: 37°C
  Growth strain: NEB Stable
  Copy number: Unknown
Gene/Insert
  Gene/Insert name: KNTC1 (Guide Designation A11.4) (alt name: pKMKO series)
  gRNA/shRNA sequence: CACCgTATAATCAATTGGACGAGAC
  Species: H. sapiens (human)
  Promoter: U6
  Cloning method: Restriction Enzyme; 5′ cloning site BsmBI (destroyed during cloning); 3′ cloning site BsmBI (destroyed during cloning)
  Sequencing primers: 5′ hU6-F (5'-GAGGGCCTATTTCCCATGATT-3'); 3′ EF1a-R (5'-CACGGCGACTACTGCACTTA-3')
Terms and licenses: Academic/Nonprofit Terms; Industry Terms: Not Available to Industry
Depositor comments: Please note that gRNA target sequence listed is not strictly the 20nt spacer sequence, but also contains the 5' BsmBI overhang. For more information about knockout human cell lines generated using this plasmid, please see http://cellcycleknockouts.wi.mit.edu/ .
How to cite: KNTC1 A11.4 gRNA was a gift from Iain Cheeseman (Addgene plasmid # 90732 ; http://n2t.net/addgene:90732 ; RRID:Addgene_90732)
